Addgene plasmid #35070: BRCA1-(498-663)
Depositing lab: Cheryl Arrowsmith. Depositing organization: University Health Network. Publication: Characterization of segments from the central region of BRCA1: an intrinsically disordered scaffold for multiple protein-protein and protein-DNA interactions?. Mark WY, Liao JC, Lu Y, Ayed A, Laister R, Szymczyna B, Chakrabartty A, Arrowsmith CH. J Mol Biol. 2005 Jan 14;345(2):275-87. 10.1016/j.jmb.2004.10.045 PubMed 15571721.
Backbone
  Vector backbone: pET15b
  Backbone manufacturer: Novagen
  Backbone size w/o insert (bp): 5700
  Vector type: Bacterial Expression
Growth in bacteria
  Bacterial resistance: Ampicillin, 100 μg/mL
  Growth temperature: 37°C
  Growth strain: DH5alpha
  Copy number: High Copy
Gene/Insert
  Gene/Insert name: BRCA1
  Species: H. sapiens (human)
  Insert size (bp): 495
  Mutation: Contains aa 498-663
  Entrez Gene: BRCA1 (a.k.a. BRCAI, BRCC1, BROVCA1, FANCS, IRIS, PNCA4, PPP1R53, PSCP, RNF53)
  Promoter: T7
  Tag / fusion protein: His (N terminal on backbone)
  Cloning method: Restriction Enzyme; 5′ cloning site NdeI (not destroyed); 3′ cloning site BamHI (not destroyed)
  Sequencing primers: 5′ T7; 3′ T7-term
Terms and licenses: Academic/Nonprofit Terms; Industry Terms: Not Available to Industry
Depositor comments: Protein expression in BL21DE3-Gold. Induce culture at OD600=0.8 with 0.5mM IPTG, 37oC for 3 hours.
How to cite: BRCA1-(498-663) was a gift from Cheryl Arrowsmith (Addgene plasmid # 35070 ; http://n2t.net/addgene:35070 ; RRID:Addgene_35070)
