[The description below was written by a language model from this plasmid's Addgene catalogue record.]
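Description:
BRCA1-(498-663) is a bacterial expression plasmid built on the pET15b backbone (about 5.7 kb without insert) for producing a defined fragment of human BRCA1 in E. coli. It is maintained as a high-copy plasmid under ampicillin selection and is propagated in a standard cloning strain, while protein production is carried out in a BL21(DE3)-type host that supplies T7 RNA polymerase. No feature table accompanies the record, so backbone elements beyond those listed in the catalogue fields are not itemised here.

The insert is a roughly 495 bp segment encoding residues 498–663 of BRCA1, a stretch from the central region of the protein rather than its RING or BRCT domains. It was cloned between the NdeI and BamHI sites, both of which remain intact, so the fragment can be excised or exchanged. This places the coding sequence in frame behind the N-terminal His tag supplied by the backbone, which allows purification by immobilised metal affinity chromatography. Transcription is driven by the T7 promoter, and depositor notes indicate that expression is induced with IPTG, consistent with the usual pET arrangement in which the host's T7 polymerase is under lac control.

The associated publication examined segments of the BRCA1 central region as an intrinsically disordered scaffold for multiple protein–protein and protein–DNA interactions. The plasmid therefore serves to generate recombinant, His-tagged BRCA1 fragment for biophysical and structural characterisation and for in vitro binding studies.
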