>Addgene plasmid #35070 | BRCA1-(498-663) | addgene partial sequence | sequence record 45475 | T7 5'-TAATACGACTCACTATAGGG-3'
CTCTGAATATTTTGTTTACTTTAAGAAGGAGATATACCATGGGCAGCAGCCATCATCATCATCATCACAG
CAGCGGCCTGGTGCCGCGCGGCAGCCATATGCTCACAAATAAATTAAAGCGTAAAAGGAGACCTACATCA
GGCCTTCATCCTGAGGATTTTATCAAGAAAGCAGATTTGGCAGTTCAAAAGACTCCTGAAATGATAAATC
AGGGAACTAACCAAACGGAGCAGAATGGTCAAGTGATGAATATTACTAATAGTGGTCATGAGAATAAAAC
AAAAGGTGATTCTATTCAGAATGAGAAAAATCCTAACCCAATAGAATCACTCGAAAAAGAATCTGCTTTC
AAAACGAAAGCTGAACCTATAAGCAGCAGTATAAGCAATATGGAACTCGAATTAAATATCCACAATTCAA
AAGCACCTAAAAAGAATAGGCTGAGGAGGAAGTCTTCTACCAGGCATATTCATGCGCTTGAACTAGTAGT
CAGTAGAAATCTAAGCCCACCTAATTGTACTGAATTGCAAATTGATAGTTGTTCTAGCAGTGAAGAGATA
AAGAAAAAAAAGTACAACCAAATGCCAGTCAGGCACAGCTAAGGATCCGGCTGCTAACAAAGCCCGAAAG
GAAGCTGAGTTGGCTGCTGCCACCGCTGAGCAATAACTAGCATAACCCCTTGGGGCCTCTAAACGGGTCT
TGAGGGGTTTTTTGCTGAAAGGAGGAACTATATCCGGATATCCCGCAAGAGGCCCGGCAGTACCGGCATA
ACCAAGCCTATGCCTACAGCATCCAGGGTGACGGTGCCGAGGATGACGATGAGCGCATTGTTAGATTTCA
TACACGGTGCCTGACTGCGTTAGCAATTTAACTGTGATAAACTACCGCATTAAAGCTTATCGATGATAAG
C
